Addgene plasmid #98345: APOBEC3G_pLX307
Purpose: Lentiviral expression of APOBEC3G
Depositing lab: William Hahn & Sefi Rosenbluh. Depositing organization: Monash University. Publication: Genetic and Proteomic Interrogation of Lower Confidence Candidate Genes Reveals Signaling Networks in beta-Catenin-Active Cancers. Rosenbluh J, Mercer J, Shrestha Y, Oliver R, Tamayo P, Doench JG, Tirosh I, Piccioni F, Hartenian E, Horn H, Fagbami L, Root DE, Jaffe J, Lage K, Boehm JS, Hahn WC. Cell Syst. 2016 Sep 28;3(3):302-316.e4. doi: 10.1016/j.cels.2016.09.001. PubMed 27684187.
Backbone
  Vector backbone: pLX307
  Backbone manufacturer: David Root (Addgene plasmid # 41392)
  Vector type: Mammalian Expression, Lentiviral
  Selectable markers: Puromycin
Growth in bacteria
  Bacterial resistance: Ampicillin, 100 μg/mL
  Growth temperature: 37°C
  Growth strain: NEB Stable
  Copy number: High Copy
Gene/Insert
  Gene/Insert name: APOBEC3G
  Species: H. sapiens (human)
  Entrez Gene: APOBEC3G (a.k.a. A3G, ARCD, ARP-9, ARP9, CEM-15, CEM15, MDS019, bK150C2.7, dJ494G10.1)
  Promoter: E1Fa
  Tag / fusion protein: V5 (C terminal on backbone)
  Cloning method: Gateway Cloning
  Sequencing primers: 5′ TTCTTCCATTTCAGGTGTCGTGAG; 3′ GTGGATACGCTGCTTTAATGCCTT
Terms and licenses: Academic/Nonprofit Terms; Industry Terms: Not Available to Industry
How to cite: APOBEC3G_pLX307 was a gift from William Hahn & Sefi Rosenbluh (Addgene plasmid # 98345 ; http://n2t.net/addgene:98345 ; RRID:Addgene_98345)
