[The description below was written by a language model from this plasmid's Addgene catalogue record and pLannotate feature annotations shown in this document.]
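Description:
APOBEC3G_pLX307 is a lentiviral mammalian expression plasmid in which the human APOBEC3G open reading frame was placed into the pLX307 destination backbone by Gateway cloning. The coding sequence sits between attB1 and attB2 recombination scars, downstream of the strong constitutive EF-1α promoter (written "E1Fa" in the catalogue entry). It is followed by a backbone-encoded V5 epitope, listed as a C-terminal tag for detecting the protein. APOBEC3G is a cytidine deaminase that restricts retroviruses and retrotransposons, notably Vif-deficient HIV-1. A WPRE downstream of the tagged ORF enhances transcript expression. A separate SV40 early promoter drives a puromycin N-acetyltransferase gene upstream of the EF-1α cassette, allowing selection of transduced cells.

The viral framework has a third-generation, self-inactivating layout. An RSV promoter fused to a truncated HIV-1 5' LTR produces the genomic RNA. This is followed by the Ψ packaging signal with a gag fragment, the RRE for Rev-dependent nuclear export, a cPPT/CTS and a ΔU3 3' LTR, with an SV40 poly(A) signal beyond it. Packaging functions are not encoded on the plasmid and must be supplied in trans. In bacteria the plasmid is maintained at high copy through a ColE1/pUC-type origin with ampicillin resistance, and an f1 origin is also present.

Two full sequences are recorded, a depositor version of 9,562 nt and a repository sequencing result of 9,622 nt. Their annotations agree except for a 60 nt difference between the V5 tag and the WPRE, where the longer record shows a short match to the U6 promoter. The construct is intended for stable overexpression of APOBEC3G, and the associated publication concerns candidate genes in β-catenin-active cancers.
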