Features (pLannotate 1.2.2; 33 found; start..end, strand, type, name):
     25..91      +  CDS            small t antigen (fragment): SV40 (simian virus 40) small t antigen
     98..1276    +  promoter       EF-1α promoter: strong constitutive promoter for human elongation factor EF-1α
   1297..1314    +  protein_bind   attB1 (fragment): mutant version of attB; core recombination site for the Gateway® BP reaction BP Clonase™
   1320..2471    +  CDS            APOBEC3G: ABC3G_HUMAN - Experimental evidence at protein level: Swiss-Prot protein existence level 1. DNA deaminase (cytidine deaminase) which acts as an inhibitor of retrovirus replication and retrotransposon mobility via deaminase- dependent and -independent mechanisms. Exhibits potent antiviral activity against Vif-deficient HIV-1. After the penetration of retroviral nucleocapsids into target cells of infection and the initiation of reverse transcription, it can induce the conversion of cytosine to uracil in the minus-sense single-strand viral DNA, leading to G-to-A hypermutations in the subsequent p
   2474..2497    -  protein_bind   attB2: mutant version of attB; recombination site for the Gateway® BP reaction BP Clonase™
   2505..2546    +  CDS            V5 tag: epitope tag from simian virus 5
   2597..3185    +  misc_feature   WPRE: woodchuck hepatitis virus posttranscriptional regulatory element
   3236..3255    +  misc_feature   cPPT/CTS (fragment): central polypurine tract and central termination sequence of HIV-1
   3257..3490    +  LTR            3' LTR (ΔU3): self-inactivating 3' long terminal repeat (LTR) from HIV-1
   3568..3689    +  polyA_signal   SV40 poly(A) signal: SV40 polyadenylation signal
   3729..3864    +  rep_origin     SV40 ori: SV40 origin of replication
   3885..3903    -  promoter       T7 promoter: promoter for bacteriophage T7 RNA polymerase
   3911..4066    +  CDS            lacZα (fragment): LacZα fragment of β-galactosidase; lacZ fragment
   4071..4499    +  rep_origin     f1 ori (sequence partly withheld): f1 bacteriophage origin of replication; arrow indicates direction of (+) strand synthesis
   4552..4656    +  promoter       AmpR promoter: bla
   4657..5517    +  CDS            AmpR: β-lactamase; bla; confers resistance to ampicillin, carbenicillin, and related antibiotics
   5688..6276    +  rep_origin     ori: high-copy-number ColE1/pMB1/pBR322/pUC origin of replication
   6459..6551    +  CDS            lacI (fragment): lac repressor; lacI; The lac repressor binds to the lac operator to inhibit transcription in E. coli. This inhibition can be relieved by adding lactose or isopropyl-β-D-thiogalactopyranoside (IPTG).
   6564..6585    +  protein_bind   CAP binding site: CAP binding activates transcription in the presence of cAMP. E. coli catabolite activator protein
   6600..6630    +  promoter       lac promoter: promoter for the E. coli lac operon
   6638..6654    +  protein_bind   lac operator: The lac repressor binds to the lac operator to inhibit transcription in E. coli. This inhibition can be relieved by adding lactose or isopropyl-β-D-thiogalactopyranoside (IPTG). lac repressor encoded by lacI
   6699..6717    +  promoter       T3 promoter: promoter for bacteriophage T3 RNA polymerase
   6745..6971    +  promoter       RSV promoter: Rous sarcoma virus enhancer/promoter
   6972..7152    +  LTR            5' LTR (truncated): truncated 5' long terminal repeat (LTR) from HIV-1
   7199..7324    +  misc_feature   HIV-1 Ψ: packaging signal of human immunodeficiency virus type 1
   7308..7671    +  CDS            HIV-1 gag (fragment): gag protein from human immunodeficiency virus 1; gag
   7817..8050    +  misc_feature   RRE: The Rev response element (RRE) of HIV-1 allows for Rev-dependent mRNA export from the nucleus to the cytoplasm.
   8427..8453    +  CDS            Rev (fragment): human immunodeficiency virus 1 (HIV-1) Rev protein; rev; enhances nuclear export of unspliced and incompletely spliced viral mRNAs
   8460..8483    +  promoter       SV40 promoter (fragment): SV40 early promoter
   8484..8555    +  promoter       SV40 promoter (fragment): SV40 enhancer and early promoter
   8579..8714    +  rep_origin     SV40 ori: SV40 origin of replication
   8760..9356    +  CDS            PuroR (fragment): puromycin N-acetyltransferase; pac from Streptomyces; confers resistance to puromycin
   9405..9522    +  misc_feature   cPPT/CTS: central polypurine tract and central termination sequence of HIV-1
>Addgene plasmid #98345 | APOBEC3G_pLX307 | depositor full sequence | sequence record 180250 | Full Sequence
GGCTCGAGGCCTGCAGGTGCAAAGATGGATAAAGTTTTAAACAGAGAGGAATCTTTGCAGCTAATGGACC
TTCTAGGTCTTGAAAGGAGTGGGAATTGGCTCCGGTGCCCGTCAGTGGGCAGAGCGCACATCGCCCACAG
TCCCCGAGAAGTTGGGGGGAGGGGTCGGCAATTGAACCGGTGCCTAGAGAAGGTGGCGCGGGGTAAACTG
GGAAAGTGATGTCGTGTACTGGCTCCGCCTTTTTCCCGAGGGTGGGGGAGAACCGTATATAAGTGCAGTA
GTCGCCGTGAACGTTCTTTTTCGCAACGGGTTTGCCGCCAGAACACAGGTAAGTGCCGTGTGTGGTTCCC
GCGGGCCTGGCCTCTTTACGGGTTATGGCCCTTGCGTGCCTTGAATTACTTCCACCTGGCTGCAGTACGT
GATTCTTGATCCCGAGCTTCGGGTTGGAAGTGGGTGGGAGAGTTCGAGGCCTTGCGCTTAAGGAGCCCCT
TCGCCTCGTGCTTGAGTTGAGGCCTGGCCTGGGCGCTGGGGCCGCCGCGTGCGAATCTGGTGGCACCTTC
GCGCCTGTCTCGCTGCTTTCGATAAGTCTCTAGCCATTTAAAATTTTTGATGACCTGCTGCGACGCTTTT
TTTCTGGCAAGATAGTCTTGTAAATGCGGGCCAAGATCTGCACACTGGTATTTCGGTTTTTGGGGCCGCG
GGCGGCGACGGGGCCCGTGCGTCCCAGCGCACATGTTCGGCGAGGCGGGGCCTGCGAGCGCGGCCACCGA
GAATCGGACGGGGGTAGTCTCAAGCTGGCCGGCCTGCTCTGGTGCCTGGCCTCGCGCCGCCGTGTATCGC
CCCGCCCTGGGCGGCAAGGCTGGCCCGGTCGGCACCAGTTGCGTGAGCGGAAAGATGGCCGCTTCCCGGC
CCTGCTGCAGGGAGCTCAAAATGGAGGACGCGGCGCTCGGGAGAGCGGGCGGGTGAGTCACCCACACAAA
GGAAAAGGGCCTTTCCGTCCTCAGCCGTCGCTTCATGTGACTCCACGGAGTACCGGGCGCCGTCCAGGCA
CCTCGATTAGTTCTCGAGCTTTTGGAGTACGTCGTCTTTAGGTTGGGGGGAGGGGTTTTATGCGATGGAG
TTTCCCCACACTGAGTGGGTGGAGACTGAAGTTAGGCCAGCTTGGCACTTGATGTAATTCTCCTTGGAAT
TTGCCCTTTTTGAGTTTGGATCTTGGTTCATTCTCAAGCCTCAGACAGTGGTTCAAAGTTTTTTTCTTCC
ATTTCAGGTGTCGTGAGGCTAGCATCGATTGATCAACAAGTTTGTACAAAAAAGTTGGCATGAAGCCTCA
CTTCAGAAACACAGTGGAGCGAATGTATCGAGACACATTCTCCTACAACTTTTATAATAGACCCATCCTT
TCTCGTCGGAATACCGTCTGGCTGTGCTACGAAGTGAAAACAAAGGGTCCCTCAAGGCCCCCTTTGGACG
CAAAGATCTTTCGAGGCCAGGTGTATTCCGAACTTAAGTACCACCCAGAGATGAGATTCTTCCACTGGTT
CAGCAAGTGGAGGAAGCTGCATCGTGACCAGGAGTATGAGGTCACCTGGTACATATCCTGGAGCCCCTGC
ACAAAGTGTACAAGGGATATGGCCACGTTCCTGGCCGAGGACCCGAAGGTTACCCTGACCATCTTTGTTG
CCCGCCTCTACTACTTCTGGGACCCAGATTACCAGGAGGCGCTTCGCAGCCTGTGTCAGAAAAGAGACGG
TCCGCGTGCCACCATGAAGATCATGAATTATGACGAATTTCAGCACTGTTGGAGCAAGTTCGTGTACAGC
CAAAGAGAGCTATTTGAGCCTTGGAATAATCTGCCTAAATATTATATATTACTGCACATCATGCTGGGGG
AGATTCTCAGACACTCGATGGATCCACCCACATTCACTTTCAACTTTAACAATGAACCTTGGGTCAGAGG
ACGGCATGAGACTTACCTGTGTTATGAGGTGGAGCGCATGCACAATGACACCTGGGTCCTGCTGAACCAG
CGCAGGGGCTTTCTATGCAACCAGGCTCCACATAAACACGGTTTCCTTGAAGGCCGCCATGCAGAGCTGT
GCTTCCTGGACGTGATTCCCTTTTGGAAGCTGGACCTGGACCAGGACTACAGGGTTACCTGCTTCACCTC
CTGGAGCCCCTGCTTCAGCTGTGCCCAGGAAATGGCTAAATTCATTTCAAAAAACAAACACGTGAGCCTG
TGCATCTTCACTGCCCGCATCTATGATGATCAAGGAAGATGTCAGGAGGGGCTGCGCACCCTGGCCGAGG
CTGGGGCCAAAATTTCAATAATGACATACAGTGAATTTAAGCACTGCTGGGACACCTTTGTGGACCACCA
GGGATGTCCCTTCCAGCCCTGGGATGGACTAGATGAGCACAGCCAAGACCTGAGTGGGAGGCTGCGGGCC
ATTCTCCAGAATCAGGAAAACTGCCCAACTTTCTTGTACAAAGTGGTTGATATCGGTAAGCCTATCCCTA
ACCCTCTCCTCGGTCTCGATTCTACGTAGTAATGAACTAGTACCGGTTAAGTCGACAATCAACGCGTTAA
GTCGACAATCAACCTCTGGATTACAAAATTTGTGAAAGATTGACTGGTATTCTTAACTATGTTGCTCCTT
TTACGCTATGTGGATACGCTGCTTTAATGCCTTTGTATCATGCTATTGCTTCCCGTATGGCTTTCATTTT
CTCCTCCTTGTATAAATCCTGGTTGCTGTCTCTTTATGAGGAGTTGTGGCCCGTTGTCAGGCAACGTGGC
GTGGTGTGCACTGTGTTTGCTGACGCAACCCCCACTGGTTGGGGCATTGCCACCACCTGTCAGCTCCTTT
CCGGGACTTTCGCTTTCCCCCTCCCTATTGCCACGGCGGAACTCATCGCCGCCTGCCTTGCCCGCTGCTG
GACAGGGGCTCGGCTGTTGGGCACTGACAATTCCGTGGTGTTGTCGGGGAAATCATCGTCCTTTCCTTGG
CTGCTCGCCTGTGTTGCCACCTGGATTCTGCGCGGGACGTCCTTCTGCTACGTCCCTTCGGCCCTCAATC
CAGCGGACCTTCCTTCCCGCGGCCTGCTGCCGGCTCTGCGGCCTCTTCCGCGTCTTCGCCTTCGCCCTCA
GACGAGTCGGATCTCCCTTTGGGCCGCCTCCCCGCGTCGACTTTAAGACCAATGACTTACAAGGCAGCTG
TAGATCTTAGCCACTTTTTAAAAGAAAAGGGGGGACTGGAAGGGCTAATTCACTCCCAACGAAGACAAGA
TCTGCTTTTTGCTTGTACTGGGTCTCTCTGGTTAGACCAGATCTGAGCCTGGGAGCTCTCTGGCTAACTA
GGGAACCCACTGCTTAAGCCTCAATAAAGCTTGCCTTGAGTGCTTCAAGTAGTGTGTGCCCGTCTGTTGT
GTGACTCTGGTAACTAGAGATCCCTCAGACCCTTTTAGTCAGTGTGGAAAATCTCTAGCAGTACGTATAG
TAGTTCATGTCATCTTATTATTCAGTATTTATAACTTGCAAAGAAATGAATATCAGAGAGTGAGAGGAAC
TTGTTTATTGCAGCTTATAATGGTTACAAATAAAGCAATAGCATCACAAATTTCACAAATAAAGCATTTT
TTTCACTGCATTCTAGTTGTGGTTTGTCCAAACTCATCAATGTATCTTATCATGTCTGGCTCTAGCTATC
CCGCCCCTAACTCCGCCCATCCCGCCCCTAACTCCGCCCAGTTCCGCCCATTCTCCGCCCCATGGCTGAC
TAATTTTTTTTATTTATGCAGAGGCCGAGGCCGCCTCGGCCTCTGAGCTATTCCAGAAGTAGTGAGGAGG
CTTTTTTGGAGGCCTAGGGACGTACCCAATTCGCCCTATAGTGAGTCGTATTACGCGCGCTCACTGGCCG
TCGTTTTACAACGTCGTGACTGGGAAAACCCTGGCGTTACCCAACTTAATCGCCTTGCAGCACATCCCCC
TTTCGCCAGCTGGCGTAATAGCGAAGAGGCCCGCACCGATCGCCCTTCCCAACAGTTGCGCAGCCTGAAT
GGCGAATGGG
[124 nt withheld, positions 4071-4194]
C
[91 nt withheld, positions 4196-4286]
A
[49 nt withheld, positions 4288-4336]
CCTTTGACGTTGGAGTCCACGTTCTTT
[37 nt withheld, positions 4364-4400]
ACCCTATCTCGGTCTATTCTTTTGATTTATAAGGGATTTTGCCGATTTCGGCCTATTGGTTAAAAAATGA
GCTGATTTAACAAAAATTTAACGCGAATTTTAACAAAATATTAACGCTTACAATTTAGGTGGCACTTTTC
GGGGAAATGTGCGCGGAACCCCTATTTGTTTATTTTTCTAAATACATTCAAATATGTATCCGCTCATGAG
ACAATAACCCTGATAAATGCTTCAATAATATTGAAAAAGGAAGAGTATGAGTATTCAACATTTCCGTGTC
GCCCTTATTCCCTTTTTTGCGGCATTTTGCCTTCCTGTTTTTGCTCACCCAGAAACGCTGGTGAAAGTAA
AAGATGCTGAAGATCAGTTGGGTGCACGAGTGGGTTACATCGAACTGGATCTCAACAGCGGTAAGATCCT
TGAGAGTTTTCGCCCCGAAGAACGTTTTCCAATGATGAGCACTTTTAAAGTTCTGCTATGTGGCGCGGTA
TTATCCCGTATTGACGCCGGGCAAGAGCAACTCGGTCGCCGCATACACTATTCTCAGAATGACTTGGTTG
AGTACTCACCAGTCACAGAAAAGCATCTTACGGATGGCATGACAGTAAGAGAATTATGCAGTGCTGCCAT
AACCATGAGTGATAACACTGCGGCCAACTTACTTCTGACAACGATCGGAGGACCGAAGGAGCTAACCGCT
TTTTTGCACAACATGGGGGATCATGTAACTCGCCTTGATCGTTGGGAACCGGAGCTGAATGAAGCCATAC
CAAACGACGAGCGTGACACCACGATGCCTGTAGCAATGGCAACAACGTTGCGCAAACTATTAACTGGCGA
ACTACTTACTCTAGCTTCCCGGCAACAATTAATAGACTGGATGGAGGCGGATAAAGTTGCAGGACCACTT
CTGCGCTCGGCCCTTCCGGCTGGCTGGTTTATTGCTGATAAATCTGGAGCCGGTGAGCGTGGGTCTCGCG
GTATCATTGCAGCACTGGGGCCAGATGGTAAGCCCTCCCGTATCGTAGTTATCTACACGACGGGGAGTCA
GGCAACTATGGATGAACGAAATAGACAGATCGCTGAGATAGGTGCCTCACTGATTAAGCATTGGTAACTG
TCAGACCAAGTTTACTCATATATACTTTAGATTGATTTAAAACTTCATTTTTAATTTAAAAGGATCTAGG
TGAAGATCCTTTTTGATAATCTCATGACCAAAATCCCTTAACGTGAGTTTTCGTTCCACTGAGCGTCAGA
CCCCGTAGAAAAGATCAAAGGATCTTCTTGAGATCCTTTTTTTCTGCGCGTAATCTGCTGCTTGCAAACA
AAAAAACCACCGCTACCAGCGGTGGTTTGTTTGCCGGATCAAGAGCTACCAACTCTTTTTCCGAAGGTAA
CTGGCTTCAGCAGAGCGCAGATACCAAATACTGTTCTTCTAGTGTAGCCGTAGTTAGGCCACCACTTCAA
GAACTCTGTAGCACCGCCTACATACCTCGCTCTGCTAATCCTGTTACCAGTGGCTGCTGCCAGTGGCGAT
AAGTCGTGTCTTACCGGGTTGGACTCAAGACGATAGTTACCGGATAAGGCGCAGCGGTCGGGCTGAACGG
GGGGTTCGTGCACACAGCCCAGCTTGGAGCGAACGACCTACACCGAACTGAGATACCTACAGCGTGAGCT
ATGAGAAAGCGCCACGCTTCCCGAAGGGAGAAAGGCGGACAGGTATCCGGTAAGCGGCAGGGTCGGAACA
GGAGAGCGCACGAGGGAGCTTCCAGGGGGAAACGCCTGGTATCTTTATAGTCCTGTCGGGTTTCGCCACC
TCTGACTTGAGCGTCGATTTTTGTGATGCTCGTCAGGGGGGCGGAGCCTATGGAAAAACGCCAGCAACGC
GGCCTTTTTACGGTTCCTGGCCTTTTGCTGGCCTTTTGCTCACATGTTCTTTCCTGCGTTATCCCCTGAT
TCTGTGGATAACCGTATTACCGCCTTTGAGTGAGCTGATACCGCTCGCCGCAGCCGAACGACCGAGCGCA
GCGAGTCAGTGAGCGAGGAAGCGGAAGAGCGCCCAATACGCAAACCGCCTCTCCCCGCGCGTTGGCCGAT
TCATTAATGCAGCTGGCACGACAGGTTTCCCGACTGGAAAGCGGGCAGTGAGCGCAACGCAATTAATGTG
AGTTAGCTCACTCATTAGGCACCCCAGGCTTTACACTTTATGCTTCCGGCTCGTATGTTGTGTGGAATTG
TGAGCGGATAACAATTTCACACAGGAAACAGCTATGACCATGATTACGCCAAGCGCGCAATTAACCCTCA
CTAAAGGGAACAAAAGCTGGAGCTGCAAGCTTAATGTAGTCTTATGCAATACTCTTGTAGTCTTGCAACA
TGGTAACGATGAGTTAGCAACATGCCTTACAAGGAGAGAAAAAGCACCGTGCATGCCGATTGGTGGAAGT
AAGGTGGTACGATCGTGCCTTATTAGGAAGGCAACAGACGGGTCTGACATGGATTGGACGAACCACTGAA
TTGCCGCATTGCAGAGATATTGTATTTAAGTGCCTAGCTCGATACATAAACGGGTCTCTCTGGTTAGACC
AGATCTGAGCCTGGGAGCTCTCTGGCTAACTAGGGAACCCACTGCTTAAGCCTCAATAAAGCTTGCCTTG
AGTGCTTCAAGTAGTGTGTGCCCGTCTGTTGTGTGACTCTGGTAACTAGAGATCCCTCAGACCCTTTTAG
TCAGTGTGGAAAATCTCTAGCAGTGGCGCCCGAACAGGGACTTGAAAGCGAAAGGGAAACCAGAGGAGCT
CTCTCGACGCAGGACTCGGCTTGCTGAAGCGCGCACGGCAAGAGGCGAGGGGCGGCGACTGGTGAGTACG
CCAAAAATTTTGACTAGCGGAGGCTAGAAGGAGAGAGATGGGTGCGAGAGCGTCAGTATTAAGCGGGGGA
GAATTAGATCGCGATGGGAAAAAATTCGGTTAAGGCCAGGGGGAAAGAAAAAATATAAATTAAAACATAT
AGTATGGGCAAGCAGGGAGCTAGAACGATTCGCAGTTAATCCTGGCCTGTTAGAAACATCAGAAGGCTGT
AGACAAATACTGGGACAGCTACAACCATCCCTTCAGACAGGATCAGAAGAACTTAGATCATTATATAATA
CAGTAGCAACCCTCTATTGTGTGCATCAAAGGATAGAGATAAAAGACACCAAGGAAGCTTTAGACAAGAT
AGAGGAAGAGCAAAACAAAAGTAAGACCACCGCACAGCAAGCGGCCGCTGATCTTCAGACCTGGAGGAGG
AGATATGAGGGACAATTGGAGAAGTGAATTATATAAATATAAAGTAGTAAAAATTGAACCATTAGGAGTA
GCACCCACCAAGGCAAAGAGAAGAGTGGTGCAGAGAGAAAAAAGAGCAGTGGGAATAGGAGCTTTGTTCC
TTGGGTTCTTGGGAGCAGCAGGAAGCACTATGGGCGCAGCGTCAATGACGCTGACGGTACAGGCCAGACA
ATTATTGTCTGGTATAGTGCAGCAGCAGAACAATTTGCTGAGGGCTATTGAGGCGCAACAGCATCTGTTG
CAACTCACAGTCTGGGGCATCAAGCAGCTCCAGGCAAGAATCCTGGCTGTGGAAAGATACCTAAAGGATC
AACAGCTCCTGGGGATTTGGGGTTGCTCTGGAAAACTCATTTGCACCACTGCTGTGCCTTGGAATGCTAG
TTGGAGTAATAAATCTCTGGAACAGATTTGGAATCACACGACCTGGATGGAGTGGGACAGAGAAATTAAC
AATTACACAAGCTTAATACACTCCTTAATTGAAGAATCGCAAAACCAGCAAGAAAAGAATGAACAAGAAT
TATTGGAATTAGATAAATGGGCAAGTTTGTGGAATTGGTTTAACATAACAAATTGGCTGTGGTATATAAA
ATTATTCATAATGATAGTAGGAGGCTTGGTAGGTTTAAGAATAGTTTTTGCTGTACTTTCTATAGTGAAT
AGAGTTAGGCAGGGATATTCACCATTATCGTTTCAGACCCACCTCCCAACCCCGAGGGGACCCATGCATT
GCATCTCAATTAGTCAGCAACCAGGTGTGGAAAGTCCCCAGGCTCCCCAGCAGGCAGAAGTATGCAAAGC
ATGCGTCTCAATTAGTCAGCAACCATAGTCCCGCCCCTAACTCCGCCCATCCCGCCCCTAACTCCGCCCA
GTTCCGCCCATTCTCCGCCCCATGGCTGACTAATTTTTTTTATTTATGCAGAGGCCGAGGCCGCCTCGGC
CTCTGAGCTATTCCAGAAGTAGTGAGGAGGCTTTTTTGGAGGCCTAGGCTTTTGCAAAAAGCTTTCTAGA
GGTACCACCGGAGCTTACCATGACCGAGTACAAGCCCACGGTGCGCCTCGCCACCCGCGACGACGTCCCC
AGGGCCGTACGCACCCTCGCCGCCGCGTTCGCCGACTACCCCGCCACGCGCCACACCGTCGATCCGGACC
GCCACATCGAGCGGGTCACCGAGCTGCAAGAACTCTTCCTCACGCGCGTCGGGCTCGACATCGGCAAGGT
GTGGGTCGCGGACGACGGCGCCGCCGTGGCGGTCTGGACCACGCCGGAGAGCGTCGAAGCGGGGGCGGTG
TTCGCCGAGATCGGCCCGCGCATGGCCGAGTTGAGCGGTTCCCGGCTGGCCGCGCAGCAACAGATGGAAG
GCCTCCTGGCGCCGCACCGGCCCAAGGAGCCCGCGTGGTTCCTGGCCACCGTCGGCGTCTCGCCCGACCA
CCAGGGCAAGGGTCTGGGCAGCGCCGTCGTGCTCCCCGGAGTGGAGGCGGCCGAGCGCGCCGGGGTGCCC
GCCTTCCTGGAGACCTCCGCGCCCCGCAACCTCCCCTTCTACGAGCGGCTCGGCTTCACCGTCACCGCCG
ACGTCGAGGTGCCCGAAGGACCGCGCACCTGGTGCATGACCCGCAAGCCCGGTGCCAGTTAACGAATTCT
AGATCTTGAGACAAATGGCAGTATTCATCCACAATTTTAAAAGAAAAGGGGGGATTGGGGGGTACAGTGC
AGGGGAAAGAATAGTAGACATAATAGCAACAGACATACAAACTAAAGAATTACAAAAACAAATTACAAAA
ATTCAAAATTTTCGGGTTTATTACAGGGACAGCAGAGATCCACTTTGGCGCC
