Features (pLannotate 1.2.2; 34 found; start..end, strand, type, name):
     25..91      +  CDS            small t antigen (fragment): SV40 (simian virus 40) small t antigen
     98..1276    +  promoter       EF-1α promoter: strong constitutive promoter for human elongation factor EF-1α
   1297..1314    +  protein_bind   attB1 (fragment): mutant version of attB; core recombination site for the Gateway® BP reaction BP Clonase™
   1320..2471    +  CDS            APOBEC3G: ABC3G_HUMAN - Experimental evidence at protein level: Swiss-Prot protein existence level 1. DNA deaminase (cytidine deaminase) which acts as an inhibitor of retrovirus replication and retrotransposon mobility via deaminase- dependent and -independent mechanisms. Exhibits potent antiviral activity against Vif-deficient HIV-1. After the penetration of retroviral nucleocapsids into target cells of infection and the initiation of reverse transcription, it can induce the conversion of cytosine to uracil in the minus-sense single-strand viral DNA, leading to G-to-A hypermutations in the subsequent p
   2474..2497    -  protein_bind   attB2: mutant version of attB; recombination site for the Gateway® BP reaction BP Clonase™
   2505..2546    +  CDS            V5 tag: epitope tag from simian virus 5
   2562..2615    +  promoter       U6 promoter (fragment): RNA polymerase III promoter for human U6 snRNA
   2657..3245    +  misc_feature   WPRE: woodchuck hepatitis virus posttranscriptional regulatory element
   3296..3315    +  misc_feature   cPPT/CTS (fragment): central polypurine tract and central termination sequence of HIV-1
   3317..3550    +  LTR            3' LTR (ΔU3): self-inactivating 3' long terminal repeat (LTR) from HIV-1
   3628..3749    +  polyA_signal   SV40 poly(A) signal: SV40 polyadenylation signal
   3789..3924    +  rep_origin     SV40 ori: SV40 origin of replication
   3945..3963    -  promoter       T7 promoter: promoter for bacteriophage T7 RNA polymerase
   3971..4126    +  CDS            lacZα (fragment): LacZα fragment of β-galactosidase; lacZ fragment
   4131..4559    +  rep_origin     f1 ori (sequence partly withheld): f1 bacteriophage origin of replication; arrow indicates direction of (+) strand synthesis
   4612..4716    +  promoter       AmpR promoter: bla
   4717..5577    +  CDS            AmpR: β-lactamase; bla; confers resistance to ampicillin, carbenicillin, and related antibiotics
   5748..6336    +  rep_origin     ori: high-copy-number ColE1/pMB1/pBR322/pUC origin of replication
   6519..6611    +  CDS            lacI (fragment): lac repressor; lacI; The lac repressor binds to the lac operator to inhibit transcription in E. coli. This inhibition can be relieved by adding lactose or isopropyl-β-D-thiogalactopyranoside (IPTG).
   6624..6645    +  protein_bind   CAP binding site: CAP binding activates transcription in the presence of cAMP. E. coli catabolite activator protein
   6660..6690    +  promoter       lac promoter: promoter for the E. coli lac operon
   6698..6714    +  protein_bind   lac operator: The lac repressor binds to the lac operator to inhibit transcription in E. coli. This inhibition can be relieved by adding lactose or isopropyl-β-D-thiogalactopyranoside (IPTG). lac repressor encoded by lacI
   6759..6777    +  promoter       T3 promoter: promoter for bacteriophage T3 RNA polymerase
   6805..7031    +  promoter       RSV promoter: Rous sarcoma virus enhancer/promoter
   7032..7212    +  LTR            5' LTR (truncated): truncated 5' long terminal repeat (LTR) from HIV-1
   7259..7384    +  misc_feature   HIV-1 Ψ: packaging signal of human immunodeficiency virus type 1
   7368..7731    +  CDS            HIV-1 gag (fragment): gag protein from human immunodeficiency virus 1; gag
   7877..8110    +  misc_feature   RRE: The Rev response element (RRE) of HIV-1 allows for Rev-dependent mRNA export from the nucleus to the cytoplasm.
   8487..8513    +  CDS            Rev (fragment): human immunodeficiency virus 1 (HIV-1) Rev protein; rev; enhances nuclear export of unspliced and incompletely spliced viral mRNAs
   8520..8543    +  promoter       SV40 promoter (fragment): SV40 early promoter
   8544..8615    +  promoter       SV40 promoter (fragment): SV40 enhancer and early promoter
   8639..8774    +  rep_origin     SV40 ori: SV40 origin of replication
   8820..9416    +  CDS            PuroR (fragment): puromycin N-acetyltransferase; pac from Streptomyces; confers resistance to puromycin
   9465..9582    +  misc_feature   cPPT/CTS: central polypurine tract and central termination sequence of HIV-1
>Addgene plasmid #98345 | APOBEC3G_pLX307 | addgene full sequence | sequence record 190353 | Addgene NGS Result
GGCTCGAGGCCTGCAGGTGCAAAGATGGATAAAGTTTTAAACAGAGAGGAATCTTTGCAGCTAATGGACC
TTCTAGGTCTTGAAAGGAGTGGGAATTGGCTCCGGTGCCCGTCAGTGGGCAGAGCGCACATCGCCCACAG
TCCCCGAGAAGTTGGGGGGAGGGGTCGGCAATTGAACCGGTGCCTAGAGAAGGTGGCGCGGGGTAAACTG
GGAAAGTGATGTCGTGTACTGGCTCCGCCTTTTTCCCGAGGGTGGGGGAGAACCGTATATAAGTGCAGTA
GTCGCCGTGAACGTTCTTTTTCGCAACGGGTTTGCCGCCAGAACACAGGTAAGTGCCGTGTGTGGTTCCC
GCGGGCCTGGCCTCTTTACGGGTTATGGCCCTTGCGTGCCTTGAATTACTTCCACCTGGCTGCAGTACGT
GATTCTTGATCCCGAGCTTCGGGTTGGAAGTGGGTGGGAGAGTTCGAGGCCTTGCGCTTAAGGAGCCCCT
TCGCCTCGTGCTTGAGTTGAGGCCTGGCCTGGGCGCTGGGGCCGCCGCGTGCGAATCTGGTGGCACCTTC
GCGCCTGTCTCGCTGCTTTCGATAAGTCTCTAGCCATTTAAAATTTTTGATGACCTGCTGCGACGCTTTT
TTTCTGGCAAGATAGTCTTGTAAATGCGGGCCAAGATCTGCACACTGGTATTTCGGTTTTTGGGGCCGCG
GGCGGCGACGGGGCCCGTGCGTCCCAGCGCACATGTTCGGCGAGGCGGGGCCTGCGAGCGCGGCCACCGA
GAATCGGACGGGGGTAGTCTCAAGCTGGCCGGCCTGCTCTGGTGCCTGGCCTCGCGCCGCCGTGTATCGC
CCCGCCCTGGGCGGCAAGGCTGGCCCGGTCGGCACCAGTTGCGTGAGCGGAAAGATGGCCGCTTCCCGGC
CCTGCTGCAGGGAGCTCAAAATGGAGGACGCGGCGCTCGGGAGAGCGGGCGGGTGAGTCACCCACACAAA
GGAAAAGGGCCTTTCCGTCCTCAGCCGTCGCTTCATGTGACTCCACGGAGTACCGGGCGCCGTCCAGGCA
CCTCGATTAGTTCTCGAGCTTTTGGAGTACGTCGTCTTTAGGTTGGGGGGAGGGGTTTTATGCGATGGAG
TTTCCCCACACTGAGTGGGTGGAGACTGAAGTTAGGCCAGCTTGGCACTTGATGTAATTCTCCTTGGAAT
TTGCCCTTTTTGAGTTTGGATCTTGGTTCATTCTCAAGCCTCAGACAGTGGTTCAAAGTTTTTTTCTTCC
ATTTCAGGTGTCGTGAGGCTAGCATCGATTGATCAACAAGTTTGTACAAAAAAGTTGGCATGAAGCCTCA
CTTCAGAAACACAGTGGAGCGAATGTATCGAGACACATTCTCCTACAACTTTTATAATAGACCCATCCTT
TCTCGTCGGAATACCGTCTGGCTGTGCTACGAAGTGAAAACAAAGGGTCCCTCAAGGCCCCCTTTGGACG
CAAAGATCTTTCGAGGCCAGGTGTATTCCGAACTTAAGTACCACCCAGAGATGAGATTCTTCCACTGGTT
CAGCAAGTGGAGGAAGCTGCATCGTGACCAGGAGTATGAGGTCACCTGGTACATATCCTGGAGCCCCTGC
ACAAAGTGTACAAGGGATATGGCCACGTTCCTGGCCGAGGACCCGAAGGTTACCCTGACCATCTTTGTTG
CCCGCCTCTACTACTTCTGGGACCCAGATTACCAGGAGGCGCTTCGCAGCCTGTGTCAGAAAAGAGACGG
TCCGCGTGCCACCATGAAGATCATGAATTATGACGAATTTCAGCACTGTTGGAGCAAGTTCGTGTACAGC
CAAAGAGAGCTATTTGAGCCTTGGAATAATCTGCCTAAATATTATATATTACTGCACATCATGCTGGGGG
AGATTCTCAGACACTCGATGGATCCACCCACATTCACTTTCAACTTTAACAATGAACCTTGGGTCAGAGG
ACGGCATGAGACTTACCTGTGTTATGAGGTGGAGCGCATGCACAATGACACCTGGGTCCTGCTGAACCAG
CGCAGGGGCTTTCTATGCAACCAGGCTCCACATAAACACGGTTTCCTTGAAGGCCGCCATGCAGAGCTGT
GCTTCCTGGACGTGATTCCCTTTTGGAAGCTGGACCTGGACCAGGACTACAGGGTTACCTGCTTCACCTC
CTGGAGCCCCTGCTTCAGCTGTGCCCAGGAAATGGCTAAATTCATTTCAAAAAACAAACACGTGAGCCTG
TGCATCTTCACTGCCCGCATCTATGATGATCAAGGAAGATGTCAGGAGGGGCTGCGCACCCTGGCCGAGG
CTGGGGCCAAAATTTCAATAATGACATACAGTGAATTTAAGCACTGCTGGGACACCTTTGTGGACCACCA
GGGATGTCCCTTCCAGCCCTGGGATGGACTAGATGAGCACAGCCAAGACCTGAGTGGGAGGCTGCGGGCC
ATTCTCCAGAATCAGGAAAACTGCCCAACTTTCTTGTACAAAGTGGTTGATATCGGTAAGCCTATCCCTA
ACCCTCTCCTCGGTCTCGATTCTACGTAGTAATGAACTAGTCCGTAACTTGAAAGTATTTCGATTTCTTG
GCTTTATATATCTTGTGGAAAGGACGAGTTCGGCCGCCCCACCAAATAGGTACGCGTTAAGTCGACAATC
AACCTCTGGATTACAAAATTTGTGAAAGATTGACTGGTATTCTTAACTATGTTGCTCCTTTTACGCTATG
TGGATACGCTGCTTTAATGCCTTTGTATCATGCTATTGCTTCCCGTATGGCTTTCATTTTCTCCTCCTTG
TATAAATCCTGGTTGCTGTCTCTTTATGAGGAGTTGTGGCCCGTTGTCAGGCAACGTGGCGTGGTGTGCA
CTGTGTTTGCTGACGCAACCCCCACTGGTTGGGGCATTGCCACCACCTGTCAGCTCCTTTCCGGGACTTT
CGCTTTCCCCCTCCCTATTGCCACGGCGGAACTCATCGCCGCCTGCCTTGCCCGCTGCTGGACAGGGGCT
CGGCTGTTGGGCACTGACAATTCCGTGGTGTTGTCGGGGAAATCATCGTCCTTTCCTTGGCTGCTCGCCT
GTGTTGCCACCTGGATTCTGCGCGGGACGTCCTTCTGCTACGTCCCTTCGGCCCTCAATCCAGCGGACCT
TCCTTCCCGCGGCCTGCTGCCGGCTCTGCGGCCTCTTCCGCGTCTTCGCCTTCGCCCTCAGACGAGTCGG
ATCTCCCTTTGGGCCGCCTCCCCGCGTCGACTTTAAGACCAATGACTTACAAGGCAGCTGTAGATCTTAG
CCACTTTTTAAAAGAAAAGGGGGGACTGGAAGGGCTAATTCACTCCCAACGAAGACAAGATCTGCTTTTT
GCTTGTACTGGGTCTCTCTGGTTAGACCAGATCTGAGCCTGGGAGCTCTCTGGCTAACTAGGGAACCCAC
TGCTTAAGCCTCAATAAAGCTTGCCTTGAGTGCTTCAAGTAGTGTGTGCCCGTCTGTTGTGTGACTCTGG
TAACTAGAGATCCCTCAGACCCTTTTAGTCAGTGTGGAAAATCTCTAGCAGTACGTATAGTAGTTCATGT
CATCTTATTATTCAGTATTTATAACTTGCAAAGAAATGAATATCAGAGAGTGAGAGGAACTTGTTTATTG
CAGCTTATAATGGTTACAAATAAAGCAATAGCATCACAAATTTCACAAATAAAGCATTTTTTTCACTGCA
TTCTAGTTGTGGTTTGTCCAAACTCATCAATGTATCTTATCATGTCTGGCTCTAGCTATCCCGCCCCTAA
CTCCGCCCATCCCGCCCCTAACTCCGCCCAGTTCCGCCCATTCTCCGCCCCATGGCTGACTAATTTTTTT
TATTTATGCAGAGGCCGAGGCCGCCTCGGCCTCTGAGCTATTCCAGAAGTAGTGAGGAGGCTTTTTTGGA
GGCCTAGGGACGTACCCAATTCGCCCTATAGTGAGTCGTATTACGCGCGCTCACTGGCCGTCGTTTTACA
ACGTCGTGACTGGGAAAACCCTGGCGTTACCCAACTTAATCGCCTTGCAGCACATCCCCCTTTCGCCAGC
TGGCGTAATAGCGAAGAGGCCCGCACCGATCGCCCTTCCCAACAGTTGCGCAGCCTGAATGGCGAATGGG
[124 nt withheld, positions 4131-4254]
C
[91 nt withheld, positions 4256-4346]
A
[49 nt withheld, positions 4348-4396]
CCTTTGACGTTGGAGTCCACGTTCTTT
[37 nt withheld, positions 4424-4460]
ACCCTATCTCGGTCTATTCTTTTGATTTATAAGGGATTTTGCCGATTTCGGCCTATTGGTTAAAAAATGA
GCTGATTTAACAAAAATTTAACGCGAATTTTAACAAAATATTAACGCTTACAATTTAGGTGGCACTTTTC
GGGGAAATGTGCGCGGAACCCCTATTTGTTTATTTTTCTAAATACATTCAAATATGTATCCGCTCATGAG
ACAATAACCCTGATAAATGCTTCAATAATATTGAAAAAGGAAGAGTATGAGTATTCAACATTTCCGTGTC
GCCCTTATTCCCTTTTTTGCGGCATTTTGCCTTCCTGTTTTTGCTCACCCAGAAACGCTGGTGAAAGTAA
AAGATGCTGAAGATCAGTTGGGTGCACGAGTGGGTTACATCGAACTGGATCTCAACAGCGGTAAGATCCT
TGAGAGTTTTCGCCCCGAAGAACGTTTTCCAATGATGAGCACTTTTAAAGTTCTGCTATGTGGCGCGGTA
TTATCCCGTATTGACGCCGGGCAAGAGCAACTCGGTCGCCGCATACACTATTCTCAGAATGACTTGGTTG
AGTACTCACCAGTCACAGAAAAGCATCTTACGGATGGCATGACAGTAAGAGAATTATGCAGTGCTGCCAT
AACCATGAGTGATAACACTGCGGCCAACTTACTTCTGACAACGATCGGAGGACCGAAGGAGCTAACCGCT
TTTTTGCACAACATGGGGGATCATGTAACTCGCCTTGATCGTTGGGAACCGGAGCTGAATGAAGCCATAC
CAAACGACGAGCGTGACACCACGATGCCTGTAGCAATGGCAACAACGTTGCGCAAACTATTAACTGGCGA
ACTACTTACTCTAGCTTCCCGGCAACAATTAATAGACTGGATGGAGGCGGATAAAGTTGCAGGACCACTT
CTGCGCTCGGCCCTTCCGGCTGGCTGGTTTATTGCTGATAAATCTGGAGCCGGTGAGCGTGGGTCTCGCG
GTATCATTGCAGCACTGGGGCCAGATGGTAAGCCCTCCCGTATCGTAGTTATCTACACGACGGGGAGTCA
GGCAACTATGGATGAACGAAATAGACAGATCGCTGAGATAGGTGCCTCACTGATTAAGCATTGGTAACTG
TCAGACCAAGTTTACTCATATATACTTTAGATTGATTTAAAACTTCATTTTTAATTTAAAAGGATCTAGG
TGAAGATCCTTTTTGATAATCTCATGACCAAAATCCCTTAACGTGAGTTTTCGTTCCACTGAGCGTCAGA
CCCCGTAGAAAAGATCAAAGGATCTTCTTGAGATCCTTTTTTTCTGCGCGTAATCTGCTGCTTGCAAACA
AAAAAACCACCGCTACCAGCGGTGGTTTGTTTGCCGGATCAAGAGCTACCAACTCTTTTTCCGAAGGTAA
CTGGCTTCAGCAGAGCGCAGATACCAAATACTGTTCTTCTAGTGTAGCCGTAGTTAGGCCACCACTTCAA
GAACTCTGTAGCACCGCCTACATACCTCGCTCTGCTAATCCTGTTACCAGTGGCTGCTGCCAGTGGCGAT
AAGTCGTGTCTTACCGGGTTGGACTCAAGACGATAGTTACCGGATAAGGCGCAGCGGTCGGGCTGAACGG
GGGGTTCGTGCACACAGCCCAGCTTGGAGCGAACGACCTACACCGAACTGAGATACCTACAGCGTGAGCT
ATGAGAAAGCGCCACGCTTCCCGAAGGGAGAAAGGCGGACAGGTATCCGGTAAGCGGCAGGGTCGGAACA
GGAGAGCGCACGAGGGAGCTTCCAGGGGGAAACGCCTGGTATCTTTATAGTCCTGTCGGGTTTCGCCACC
TCTGACTTGAGCGTCGATTTTTGTGATGCTCGTCAGGGGGGCGGAGCCTATGGAAAAACGCCAGCAACGC
GGCCTTTTTACGGTTCCTGGCCTTTTGCTGGCCTTTTGCTCACATGTTCTTTCCTGCGTTATCCCCTGAT
TCTGTGGATAACCGTATTACCGCCTTTGAGTGAGCTGATACCGCTCGCCGCAGCCGAACGACCGAGCGCA
GCGAGTCAGTGAGCGAGGAAGCGGAAGAGCGCCCAATACGCAAACCGCCTCTCCCCGCGCGTTGGCCGAT
TCATTAATGCAGCTGGCACGACAGGTTTCCCGACTGGAAAGCGGGCAGTGAGCGCAACGCAATTAATGTG
AGTTAGCTCACTCATTAGGCACCCCAGGCTTTACACTTTATGCTTCCGGCTCGTATGTTGTGTGGAATTG
TGAGCGGATAACAATTTCACACAGGAAACAGCTATGACCATGATTACGCCAAGCGCGCAATTAACCCTCA
CTAAAGGGAACAAAAGCTGGAGCTGCAAGCTTAATGTAGTCTTATGCAATACTCTTGTAGTCTTGCAACA
TGGTAACGATGAGTTAGCAACATGCCTTACAAGGAGAGAAAAAGCACCGTGCATGCCGATTGGTGGAAGT
AAGGTGGTACGATCGTGCCTTATTAGGAAGGCAACAGACGGGTCTGACATGGATTGGACGAACCACTGAA
TTGCCGCATTGCAGAGATATTGTATTTAAGTGCCTAGCTCGATACATAAACGGGTCTCTCTGGTTAGACC
AGATCTGAGCCTGGGAGCTCTCTGGCTAACTAGGGAACCCACTGCTTAAGCCTCAATAAAGCTTGCCTTG
AGTGCTTCAAGTAGTGTGTGCCCGTCTGTTGTGTGACTCTGGTAACTAGAGATCCCTCAGACCCTTTTAG
TCAGTGTGGAAAATCTCTAGCAGTGGCGCCCGAACAGGGACTTGAAAGCGAAAGGGAAACCAGAGGAGCT
CTCTCGACGCAGGACTCGGCTTGCTGAAGCGCGCACGGCAAGAGGCGAGGGGCGGCGACTGGTGAGTACG
CCAAAAATTTTGACTAGCGGAGGCTAGAAGGAGAGAGATGGGTGCGAGAGCGTCAGTATTAAGCGGGGGA
GAATTAGATCGCGATGGGAAAAAATTCGGTTAAGGCCAGGGGGAAAGAAAAAATATAAATTAAAACATAT
AGTATGGGCAAGCAGGGAGCTAGAACGATTCGCAGTTAATCCTGGCCTGTTAGAAACATCAGAAGGCTGT
AGACAAATACTGGGACAGCTACAACCATCCCTTCAGACAGGATCAGAAGAACTTAGATCATTATATAATA
CAGTAGCAACCCTCTATTGTGTGCATCAAAGGATAGAGATAAAAGACACCAAGGAAGCTTTAGACAAGAT
AGAGGAAGAGCAAAACAAAAGTAAGACCACCGCACAGCAAGCGGCCGCTGATCTTCAGACCTGGAGGAGG
AGATATGAGGGACAATTGGAGAAGTGAATTATATAAATATAAAGTAGTAAAAATTGAACCATTAGGAGTA
GCACCCACCAAGGCAAAGAGAAGAGTGGTGCAGAGAGAAAAAAGAGCAGTGGGAATAGGAGCTTTGTTCC
TTGGGTTCTTGGGAGCAGCAGGAAGCACTATGGGCGCAGCGTCAATGACGCTGACGGTACAGGCCAGACA
ATTATTGTCTGGTATAGTGCAGCAGCAGAACAATTTGCTGAGGGCTATTGAGGCGCAACAGCATCTGTTG
CAACTCACAGTCTGGGGCATCAAGCAGCTCCAGGCAAGAATCCTGGCTGTGGAAAGATACCTAAAGGATC
AACAGCTCCTGGGGATTTGGGGTTGCTCTGGAAAACTCATTTGCACCACTGCTGTGCCTTGGAATGCTAG
TTGGAGTAATAAATCTCTGGAACAGATTTGGAATCACACGACCTGGATGGAGTGGGACAGAGAAATTAAC
AATTACACAAGCTTAATACACTCCTTAATTGAAGAATCGCAAAACCAGCAAGAAAAGAATGAACAAGAAT
TATTGGAATTAGATAAATGGGCAAGTTTGTGGAATTGGTTTAACATAACAAATTGGCTGTGGTATATAAA
ATTATTCATAATGATAGTAGGAGGCTTGGTAGGTTTAAGAATAGTTTTTGCTGTACTTTCTATAGTGAAT
AGAGTTAGGCAGGGATATTCACCATTATCGTTTCAGACCCACCTCCCAACCCCGAGGGGACCCATGCATT
GCATCTCAATTAGTCAGCAACCAGGTGTGGAAAGTCCCCAGGCTCCCCAGCAGGCAGAAGTATGCAAAGC
ATGCGTCTCAATTAGTCAGCAACCATAGTCCCGCCCCTAACTCCGCCCATCCCGCCCCTAACTCCGCCCA
GTTCCGCCCATTCTCCGCCCCATGGCTGACTAATTTTTTTTATTTATGCAGAGGCCGAGGCCGCCTCGGC
CTCTGAGCTATTCCAGAAGTAGTGAGGAGGCTTTTTTGGAGGCCTAGGCTTTTGCAAAAAGCTTTCTAGA
GGTACCACCGGAGCTTACCATGACCGAGTACAAGCCCACGGTGCGCCTCGCCACCCGCGACGACGTCCCC
AGGGCCGTACGCACCCTCGCCGCCGCGTTCGCCGACTACCCCGCCACGCGCCACACCGTCGATCCGGACC
GCCACATCGAGCGGGTCACCGAGCTGCAAGAACTCTTCCTCACGCGCGTCGGGCTCGACATCGGCAAGGT
GTGGGTCGCGGACGACGGCGCCGCCGTGGCGGTCTGGACCACGCCGGAGAGCGTCGAAGCGGGGGCGGTG
TTCGCCGAGATCGGCCCGCGCATGGCCGAGTTGAGCGGTTCCCGGCTGGCCGCGCAGCAACAGATGGAAG
GCCTCCTGGCGCCGCACCGGCCCAAGGAGCCCGCGTGGTTCCTGGCCACCGTCGGCGTCTCGCCCGACCA
CCAGGGCAAGGGTCTGGGCAGCGCCGTCGTGCTCCCCGGAGTGGAGGCGGCCGAGCGCGCCGGGGTGCCC
GCCTTCCTGGAGACCTCCGCGCCCCGCAACCTCCCCTTCTACGAGCGGCTCGGCTTCACCGTCACCGCCG
ACGTCGAGGTGCCCGAAGGACCGCGCACCTGGTGCATGACCCGCAAGCCCGGTGCCAGTTAACGAATTCT
AGATCTTGAGACAAATGGCAGTATTCATCCACAATTTTAAAAGAAAAGGGGGGATTGGGGGGTACAGTGC
AGGGGAAAGAATAGTAGACATAATAGCAACAGACATACAAACTAAAGAATTACAAAAACAAATTACAAAA
ATTCAAAATTTTCGGGTTTATTACAGGGACAGCAGAGATCCACTTTGGCGCC
